Addgene plasmid #222422: LBR(N547D)-FKBP-GFP
Purpose: To express a cholesterol synthesis point mutant of LBR (N547D) with GFP and a FKBP tag for rapamycin-induced heterodimerisation in mammalian cells
Depositing lab: Stephen Royle. Depositing organization: University of Warwick. Publication: Nondisruptive inducible labeling of ER-membrane contact sites using the Lamin B receptor. Downie L, Ferrandiz N, Courthold E, Jones M, Royle SJ. PLoS Biol. 2025 Jul 10;23(7):e3003249. doi: 10.1371/journal.pbio.3003249. eCollection 2025 Jul. PubMed 40638559.
Backbone
  Vector backbone: LBR-FKBP-GFP
  Vector type: Mammalian Expression
Growth in bacteria
  Bacterial resistance: Kanamycin, 50 μg/mL
  Growth temperature: 37°C
  Growth strain: DH5alpha
  Copy number: Unknown
Gene/Insert
  Gene/Insert name: LBR(N547D)
  Species: H. sapiens (human)
  Mutation: N547D
  Entrez Gene: LBR (a.k.a. C14SR, DHCR14B, LMN2R, PHA, PHASK, TDRD18)
  Tag / fusion protein: FKBP-GFP (C terminal on insert)
  Cloning method: Other
Terms and licenses: Academic/Nonprofit Terms; Industry Terms: Not Available to Industry
Depositor comments: Please visit https://doi.org/10.1101/2024.05.31.596797 for bioRxiv preprint.
How to cite: LBR(N547D)-FKBP-GFP was a gift from Stephen Royle (Addgene plasmid # 222422 ; http://n2t.net/addgene:222422 ; RRID:Addgene_222422)
