[The description below was written by a language model from this plasmid's Addgene catalogue record and pLannotate feature annotations shown in this document.]
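Description:
LBR(N547D)-FKBP-GFP is a 6.9 kb mammalian expression plasmid derived from the parental LBR-FKBP-GFP construct. Its layout is typical of an EGFP-N-type backbone. It replicates in E. coli from a high-copy ColE1/pUC origin and also carries an f1 phage origin. A single NeoR/KanR (Tn5 aminoglycoside phosphotransferase) gene sits behind tandem bacterial (bla) and SV40 early promoters and ends with an HSV TK polyadenylation signal. This gene gives kanamycin resistance in bacteria and could support G418 selection in mammalian cells. The annotation software also flags short fragments of large T antigen, ble and the bGH poly(A) signal. These appear to be partial matches within backbone sequence rather than functional elements.

The payload is a single fusion open reading frame driven by the human CMV immediate-early enhancer and promoter and terminated by an SV40 poly(A) signal. It encodes human Lamin B receptor (LBR) carrying the N547D substitution, followed at the C terminus by FKBP12 (FKBP1A) and then EGFP. LBR is a membrane protein with sterol C14-reductase activity in the cholesterol biosynthesis pathway, and the record describes N547D as a cholesterol synthesis point mutant. EGFP allows the fusion protein to be visualised by fluorescence. The FKBP domain allows rapamycin-induced heterodimerisation, which in general requires a partner protein carrying an FRB domain, supplied separately.

The associated work concerns inducible labelling of ER-membrane contact sites using LBR. This mutant presumably serves to test whether LBR's sterol reductase function contributes to that behaviour, although the record does not state this explicitly.
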