Features (pLannotate 1.2.2; 16 found; start..end, strand, type, name):
     61..364     +  enhancer       CMV enhancer: human cytomegalovirus immediate early enhancer
    365..568     +  promoter       CMV promoter: human cytomegalovirus (CMV) immediate early promoter
    591..650     +  misc_feature   MCS (fragment): multiple cloning site
    652..2496    +  CDS            LBR: LBR_HUMAN - Experimental evidence at protein level: Swiss-Prot protein existence level 1. Catalyzes the reduction of the C14-unsaturated bond of lanosterol, as part of the metabolic pathway leading to cholesterol biosynthesis (PubMed:9630650, PubMed:12618959, PubMed:16784888, PubMed:21327084, PubMed:27336722). Plays a critical role in myeloid cell cholesterol biosynthesis which is essential to both myeloid cell growth and functional maturation (By similarity). Mediates the activation of NADPH oxidases, perhaps by maintaining critical levels of cholesterol required for membrane lipid raft forma
   2512..2835    +  CDS            FKBP1A: FKB1A_HUMAN - Also known as FKBP1, FKBP12. Experimental evidence at protein level: Swiss-Prot protein existence level 1. Keeps in an inactive conformation TGFBR1, the TGF-beta type I serine/threonine kinase receptor, preventing TGF-beta receptor activation in absence of ligand. Recruits SMAD7 to ACVR1B which prevents the association of SMAD2 and SMAD3 with the activin receptor complex, thereby blocking the activin signal. May modulate the RYR1 calcium channel activity. PPIases accelerate the folding of proteins. It catalyzes the cis-trans isomerization of proline imidic peptide bonds in oligop
   2851..3570    +  CDS            EGFP: the original enhanced GFP (Yang et al., 1996) mammalian codon-optimized
   3587..3670    +  CDS            large T antigen (fragment): large T antigen from SV40 (simian virus 40)
   3693..3814    +  polyA_signal   SV40 poly(A) signal: SV40 polyadenylation signal
   3848..4276    -  rep_origin     f1 ori (sequence partly withheld): f1 bacteriophage origin of replication; arrow indicates direction of (+) strand synthesis
   4303..4407    +  promoter       AmpR promoter: bla
   4409..4766    +  promoter       SV40 promoter: SV40 enhancer and early promoter
   4801..5595    +  CDS            NeoR/KanR: aminoglycoside phosphotransferase from Tn5; aph(3')-II (or nptII); confers resistance to neomycin, kanamycin, and G418 (Geneticin®)
   5616..5768    +  CDS            ble (fragment): BLE_KLEPN - Experimental evidence at protein level: Swiss-Prot protein existence level 1. Binding protein with a strong affinity to the bleomycin family of antibiotics. Binds to CL990; an antimitotic-antibiotic compound. From Klebsiella pneumoniae.
   5827..5874    +  polyA_signal   HSV TK poly(A) signal: herpes simplex virus thymidine kinase polyadenylation signal (Cole and Stacy, 1985)
   5965..5981    -  polyA_signal   bGH poly(A) signal (fragment): bovine growth hormone polyadenylation signal
   6203..6791    +  rep_origin     ori: high-copy-number ColE1/pMB1/pBR322/pUC origin of replication
>Addgene plasmid #222422 | LBR(N547D)-FKBP-GFP | addgene full sequence | sequence record 439218 | Addgene NGS Result
TAGTTATTAATAGTAATCAATTACGGGGTCATTAGTTCATAGCCCATATATGGAGTTCCGCGTTACATAA
CTTACGGTAAATGGCCCGCCTGGCTGACCGCCCAACGACCCCCGCCCATTGACGTCAATAATGACGTATG
TTCCCATAGTAACGCCAATAGGGACTTTCCATTGACGTCAATGGGTGGAGTATTTACGGTAAACTGCCCA
CTTGGCAGTACATCAAGTGTATCATATGCCAAGTACGCCCCCTATTGACGTCAATGACGGTAAATGGCCC
GCCTGGCATTATGCCCAGTACATGACCTTATGGGACTTTCCTACTTGGCAGTACATCTACGTATTAGTCA
TCGCTATTACCATGGTGATGCGGTTTTGGCAGTACATCAATGGGCGTGGATAGCGGTTTGACTCACGGGG
ATTTCCAAGTCTCCACCCCATTGACGTCAATGGGAGTTTGTTTTGGCACCAAAATCAACGGGACTTTCCA
AAATGTCGTAACAACTCCGCCCCATTGACGCAAATGGGCGGTAGGCGTGTACGGTGGGAGGTCTATATAA
GCAGAGCTGGTTTAGTGAACCGTCAGATCCGCTAGCGCTACCGGACTCAGATCTCGAGCTCAAGCTTCGA
ATTCTGCAGTCGACGGTACCCATGCCAAGTAGGAAATTTGCCGATGGTGAAGTGGTAAGAGGTCGATGGC
CTGGGAGTTCACTTTATTATGAAGTAGAAATTCTGAGCCACGACAGCACCTCCCAGCTTTACACTGTGAA
GTATAAAGATGGAACAGAGCTTGAATTGAAAGAGAATGATATTAAGCCTTTAACTTCCTTTAGGCAAAGG
AAAGGTGGCTCAACTTCCAGTTCCCCTTCCAGACGCCGAGGGAGTCGATCAAGGTCACGCTCCCGATCCC
CTGGTCGACCACCTAAAAGTGCCCGCCGATCTGCTTCTGCTTCCCACCAGGCCGACATTAAGGAAGCAAG
GAGGGAAGTGGAAGTTAAATTGACTCCGCTGATTCTGAAGCCATTTGGAAATAGCATCAGCAGATATAAT
GGGGAGCCTGAGCATATTGAGAGAAATGACGCACCTCATAAAAATACACAGGAAAAATTCAGTTTGTCAC
AAGAAAGCAGTTACATAGCAACACAGTATAGCCTTCGTCCAAGAAGAGAAGAAGTCAAATTAAAAGAAAT
AGATTCTAAGGAAGAAAAATACGTTGCAAAAGAACTGGCAGTGAGAACCTTTGAAGTGACCCCCATCCGG
GCAAAGGACTTGGAGTTTGGAGGAGTACCTGGTGTGTTTCTCATCATGTTTGGCCTGCCTGTGTTCCTCT
TCCTGTTGCTGTTGATGTGTAAACAGAAAGATCCCAGTCTTCTGAATTTCCCTCCTCCTTTGCCAGCTTT
GTATGAGTTATGGGAAACCAGAGTATTTGGGGTCTACCTCCTGTGGTTTTTGATTCAAGTCCTGTTCTAC
CTACTGCCAATTGGAAAGGTTGTAGAAGGAACGCCTCTTATTGATGGAAGAAGACTCAAGTATAGATTAA
ATGGATTCTATGCTTTTATCCTGACATCTGCAGTCATCGGAACATCTCTCTTCCAGGGCGTAGAGTTTCA
TTACGTGTACAGTCATTTTCTTCAGTTTGCACTTGCGGCCACTGTTTTTTGTGTGGTCTTGAGTGTGTAT
CTCTACATGCGCTCTTTGAAAGCGCCCCGGAATGACCTGTCGCCTGCCAGCTCTGGAAATGCTGTCTATG
ATTTCTTCATTGGCCGTGAATTAAACCCTCGAATTGGTACTTTTGATCTCAAATACTTTTGTGAATTGCG
CCCCGGATTGATTGGATGGGTGGTTATTAACTTGGTGATGCTTTTGGCTGAAATGAAAATACAGGACCGC
GCTGTTCCATCCTTGGCCATGATTTTAGTTAATAGTTTCCAGCTTCTCTATGTGGTGGATGCTCTCTGGA
ATGAGGAAGCGTTGTTGACGACCATGGACATCATCCACGATGGATTTGGATTCATGCTGGCTTTTGGAGA
CTTGGTGTGGGTTCCCTTTATTTACAGCTTCCAAGCCTTTTATTTAGTCAGTCATCCAAATGAAGTGTCT
TGGCCAATGGCTTCTCTAATTATTGTTCTGAAACTTTGTGGTTATGTAATCTTCCGAGGTGCAAATTCTC
AGAAAAATGCATTCCGGAAAAATCCCAGTGATCCAAAGCTTGCACATTTAAAAACCATTCATACTTCAAC
GGGAAAAAATCTTCTAGTTTCTGGATGGTGGGGCTTTGTTCGCCACCCCGATTACTTGGGTGATCTCATC
ATGGCCTTGGCGTGGTCCCTCCCATGTGGTTTTAACCACATTCTGCCTTATTTCTACATAATTTATTTCA
CCATGTTGCTTGTCCACCGAGAAGCTCGTGACGAGTACCACTGTAAGAAGAAATACGGCGTGGCTTGGGA
AAAGTACTGTCAGCGTGTGCCCTACCGTATATTTCCATACATCTACACGGATCCGCCACCAATGGGAGTG
CAGGTGGAAACCATCTCCCCAGGAGACGGGCGCACCTTCCCCAAGCGCGGCCAGACCTGCGTGGTGCACT
ACACCGGGATGCTTGAAGATGGAAAGAAATTTGATTCCTCCCGGGACAGAAACAAGCCCTTTAAGTTTAT
GCTAGGCAAGCAGGAGGTGATCCGAGGCTGGGAAGAAGGGGTTGCCCAGATGAGTGTGGGTCAGAGAGCC
AAACTGACTATATCTCCAGATTATGCCTATGGTGCCACTGGGCACCCAGGCATCATCCCACCACATGCCA
CTCTCGTCTTCGATGTGGAGCTTCTAAAACTGGAACGACCGGTCGCCACCATGGTGAGCAAGGGCGAGGA
GCTGTTCACCGGGGTGGTGCCCATCCTGGTCGAGCTGGACGGCGACGTAAACGGCCACAAGTTCAGCGTG
TCCGGCGAGGGCGAGGGCGATGCCACCTACGGCAAGCTGACCCTGAAGTTCATCTGCACCACCGGCAAGC
TGCCCGTGCCCTGGCCCACCCTCGTGACCACCCTGACCTACGGCGTGCAGTGCTTCAGCCGCTACCCCGA
CCACATGAAGCAGCACGACTTCTTCAAGTCCGCCATGCCCGAAGGCTACGTCCAGGAGCGCACCATCTTC
TTCAAGGACGACGGCAACTACAAGACCCGCGCCGAGGTGAAGTTCGAGGGCGACACCCTGGTGAACCGCA
TCGAGCTGAAGGGCATCGACTTCAAGGAGGACGGCAACATCCTGGGGCACAAGCTGGAGTACAACTACAA
CAGCCACAACGTCTATATCATGGCCGACAAGCAGAAGAACGGCATCAAGGTGAACTTCAAGATCCGCCAC
AACATCGAGGACGGCAGCGTGCAGCTCGCCGACCACTACCAGCAGAACACCCCCATCGGCGACGGCCCCG
TGCTGCTGCCCGACAACCACTACCTGAGCACCCAGTCCGCCCTGAGCAAAGACCCCAACGAGAAGCGCGA
TCACATGGTCCTGCTGGAGTTCGTGACCGCCGCCGGGATCACTCTCGGCATGGACGAGCTGTACAAGTAA
AGCGGCCGCGACTCTAGATCATAATCAGCCATACCACATTTGTAGAGGTTTTACTTGCTTTAAAAAACCT
CCCACACCTCCCCCTGAACCTGAAACATAAAATGAATGCAATTGTTGTTGTTAACTTGTTTATTGCAGCT
TATAATGGTTACAAATAAAGCAATAGCATCACAAATTTCACAAATAAAGCATTTTTTTCACTGCATTCTA
GTTGTGGTTTGTCCAAACTCATCAATGTATCTTAAGGCGTAAATTGTAAGCGTTAATATTTTGTTAAAAT
TCGCGTTAAATTTTTGTTAAATCAGCTCATTTTTTAACCAATAGGCCGAAATCGGCAAAATCCCTTATAA
ATCAAAAGAATAGACCGAGATAGGGT
[37 nt withheld, positions 3947-3983]
AAAGAACGTGGACTCCAACGTCAAAGG
[49 nt withheld, positions 4011-4059]
T
[91 nt withheld, positions 4061-4151]
G
[124 nt withheld, positions 4153-4276]
CAGGTGGCACTTTTCGGGGAAATGTGCGCGGAACCCCTATTTGTTTATTTTTCTAAATACATTCAAATAT
GTATCCGCTCATGAGACAATAACCCTGATAAATGCTTCAATAATATTGAAAAAGGAAGAGTCCTGAGGCG
GAAAGAACCAGCTGTGGAATGTGTGTCAGTTAGGGTGTGGAAAGTCCCCAGGCTCCCCAGCAGGCAGAAG
TATGCAAAGCATGCATCTCAATTAGTCAGCAACCAGGTGTGGAAAGTCCCCAGGCTCCCCAGCAGGCAGA
AGTATGCAAAGCATGCATCTCAATTAGTCAGCAACCATAGTCCCGCCCCTAACTCCGCCCATCCCGCCCC
TAACTCCGCCCAGTTCCGCCCATTCTCCGCCCCATGGCTGACTAATTTTTTTTATTTATGCAGAGGCCGA
GGCCGCCTCGGCCTCTGAGCTATTCCAGAAGTAGTGAGGAGGCTTTTTTGGAGGCCTAGGCTTTTGCAAA
GATCGATCAAGAGACAGGATGAGGATCGTTTCGCATGATTGAACAAGATGGATTGCACGCAGGTTCTCCG
GCCGCTTGGGTGGAGAGGCTATTCGGCTATGACTGGGCACAACAGACAATCGGCTGCTCTGATGCCGCCG
TGTTCCGGCTGTCAGCGCAGGGGCGCCCGGTTCTTTTTGTCAAGACCGACCTGTCCGGTGCCCTGAATGA
ACTGCAAGACGAGGCAGCGCGGCTATCGTGGCTGGCCACGACGGGCGTTCCTTGCGCAGCTGTGCTCGAC
GTTGTCACTGAAGCGGGAAGGGACTGGCTGCTATTGGGCGAAGTGCCGGGGCAGGATCTCCTGTCATCTC
ACCTTGCTCCTGCCGAGAAAGTATCCATCATGGCTGATGCAATGCGGCGGCTGCATACGCTTGATCCGGC
TACCTGCCCATTCGACCACCAAGCGAAACATCGCATCGAGCGAGCACGTACTCGGATGGAAGCCGGTCTT
GTCGATCAGGATGATCTGGACGAAGAGCATCAGGGGCTCGCGCCAGCCGAACTGTTCGCCAGGCTCAAGG
CGAGCATGCCCGACGGCGAGGATCTCGTCGTGACCCATGGCGATGCCTGCTTGCCGAATATCATGGTGGA
AAATGGCCGCTTTTCTGGATTCATCGACTGTGGCCGGCTGGGTGTGGCGGACCGCTATCAGGACATAGCG
TTGGCTACCCGTGATATTGCTGAAGAGCTTGGCGGCGAATGGGCTGACCGCTTCCTCGTGCTTTACGGTA
TCGCCGCTCCCGATTCGCAGCGCATCGCCTTCTATCGCCTTCTTGACGAGTTCTTCTGAGCGGGACTCTG
GGGTTCGAAATGACCGACCAAGCGACGCCCAACCTGCCATCACGAGATTTCGATTCCACCGCCGCCTTCT
ATGAAAGGTTGGGCTTCGGAATCGTTTTCCGGGACGCCGGCTGGATGATCCTCCAGCGCGGGGATCTCAT
GCTGGAGTTCTTCGCCCACCCTAGGGGGAGGCTAACTGAAACACGGAAGGAGACAATACCGGAAGGAACC
CGCGCTATGACGGCAATAAAAAGACAGAATAAAACGCACGGTGTTGGGTCGTTTGTTCATAAACGCGGGG
TTCGGTCCCAGGGCTGGCACTCTGTCGATACCCCACCGAGACCCCATTGGGGCCAATACGCCCGCGTTTC
TTCCTTTTCCCCACCCCACCCCCCAAGTTCGGGTGAAGGCCCAGGGCTCGCAGCCAACGTCGGGGCGGCA
GGCCCTGCCATAGCCTCAGGTTACTCATATATACTTTAGATTGATTTAAAACTTCATTTTTAATTTAAAA
GGATCTAGGTGAAGATCCTTTTTGATAATCTCATGACCAAAATCCCTTAACGTGAGTTTTCGTTCCACTG
AGCGTCAGACCCCGTAGAAAAGATCAAAGGATCTTCTTGAGATCCTTTTTTTCTGCGCGTAATCTGCTGC
TTGCAAACAAAAAAACCACCGCTACCAGCGGTGGTTTGTTTGCCGGATCAAGAGCTACCAACTCTTTTTC
CGAAGGTAACTGGCTTCAGCAGAGCGCAGATACCAAATACTGTTCTTCTAGTGTAGCCGTAGTTAGGCCA
CCACTTCAAGAACTCTGTAGCACCGCCTACATACCTCGCTCTGCTAATCCTGTTACCAGTGGCTGCTGCC
AGTGGCGATAAGTCGTGTCTTACCGGGTTGGACTCAAGACGATAGTTACCGGATAAGGCGCAGCGGTCGG
GCTGAACGGGGGGTTCGTGCACACAGCCCAGCTTGGAGCGAACGACCTACACCGAACTGAGATACCTACA
GCGTGAGCTATGAGAAAGCGCCACGCTTCCCGAAGGGAGAAAGGCGGACAGGTATCCGGTAAGCGGCAGG
GTCGGAACAGGAGAGCGCACGAGGGAGCTTCCAGGGGGAAACGCCTGGTATCTTTATAGTCCTGTCGGGT
TTCGCCACCTCTGACTTGAGCGTCGATTTTTGTGATGCTCGTCAGGGGGGCGGAGCCTATGGAAAAACGC
CAGCAACGCGGCCTTTTTACGGTTCCTGGCCTTTTGCTGGCCTTTTGCTCACATGTTCTTTCCTGCGTTA
TCCCCTGATTCTGTGGATAACCGTATTACCGCCATGCAT
